>Addgene plasmid #171013 | pLX208-nfBFP | addgene full sequence | sequence record 335909 | Addgene NGS Result
TTAATGTAGTCTTATGCAATACTCTTGTAGTCTTGCAACATGGTAACGATGAGTTAGCAACATGCCTTAC
AAGGAGAGAAAAAGCACCGTGCATGCCGATTGGTGGAAGTAAGGTGGTACGATCGTGCCTTATTAGGAAG
GCAACAGACGGGTCTGACATGGATTGGACGAACCACTGAATTGCCGCATTGCAGAGATATTGTATTTAAG
TGCCTAGCTCGATACATAAACGGGTCTCTCTGGTTAGACCAGATCTGAGCCTGGGAGCTCTCTGGCTAAC
TAGGGAACCCACTGCTTAAGCCTCAATAAAGCTTGCCTTGAGTGCTTCAAGTAGTGTGTGCCCGTCTGTT
GTGTGACTCTGGTAACTAGAGATCCCTCAGACCCTTTTAGTCAGTGTGGAAAATCTCTAGCAGTGGCGCC
CGAACAGGGACTTGAAAGCGAAAGGGAAACCAGAGGAGCTCTCTCGACGCAGGACTCGGCTTGCTGAAGC
GCGCACGGCAAGAGGCGAGGGGCGGCGACTGGTGAGTACGCCAAAAATTTTGACTAGCGGAGGCTAGAAG
GAGAGAGATGGGTGCGAGAGCGTCAGTATTAAGCGGGGGAGAATTAGATCGCGATGGGAAAAAATTCGGT
TAAGGCCAGGGGGAAAGAAAAAATATAAATTAAAACATATAGTATGGGCAAGCAGGGAGCTAGAACGATT
CGCAGTTAATCCTGGCCTGTTAGAAACATCAGAAGGCTGTAGACAAATACTGGGACAGCTACAACCATCC
CTTCAGACAGGATCAGAAGAACTTAGATCATTATATAATACAGTAGCAACCCTCTATTGTGTGCATCAAA
GGATAGAGATAAAAGACACCAAGGAAGCTTTAGACAAGATAGAGGAAGAGCAAAACAAAAGTAAGACCAC
CGCACAGCAAGCGGCCGCTGATCTTCAGACCTGGAGGAGGAGATATGAGGGACAATTGGAGAAGTGAATT
ATATAAATATAAAGTAGTAAAAATTGAACCATTAGGAGTAGCACCCACCAAGGCAAAGAGAAGAGTGGTG
CAGAGAGAAAAAAGAGCAGTGGGAATAGGAGCTTTGTTCCTTGGGTTCTTGGGAGCAGCAGGAAGCACTA
TGGGCGCAGCGTCAATGACGCTGACGGTACAGGCCAGACAATTATTGTCTGGTATAGTGCAGCAGCAGAA
CAATTTGCTGAGGGCTATTGAGGCGCAACAGCATCTGTTGCAACTCACAGTCTGGGGCATCAAGCAGCTC
CAGGCAAGAATCCTGGCTGTGGAAAGATACCTAAAGGATCAACAGCTCCTGGGGATTTGGGGTTGCTCTG
GAAAACTCATTTGCACCACTGCTGTGCCTTGGAATGCTAGTTGGAGTAATAAATCTCTGGAACAGATTTG
GAATCACACGACCTGGATGGAGTGGGACAGAGAAATTAACAATTACACAAGCTTAATACACTCCTTAATT
GAAGAATCGCAAAACCAGCAAGAAAAGAATGAACAAGAATTATTGGAATTAGATAAATGGGCAAGTTTGT
GGAATTGGTTTAACATAACAAATTGGCTGTGGTATATAAAATTATTCATAATGATAGTAGGAGGCTTGGT
AGGTTTAAGAATAGTTTTTGCTGTACTTTCTATAGTGAATAGAGTTAGGCAGGGATATTCACCATTATCG
TTTCAGACCCACCTCCCAACCCCGAGGGGACCATTGCGCCTTTTCCAAGGCAGCCCTGGGTTTGCGCAGG
GACGCGGCTGCTCTGGGCGTGGTTCCGGGAAACGCAGCGGCGCCGACCCTGGGTCTCGCACATTCTTCAC
GTCCGTTCGCAGCGTCACCCGGATCTTCGCCGCTACCCTTGTGGGCCCCCCGGCGACGCTTCCTGCTCCG
CCCCTAAGTCGGGAAGGTTCCTTGCGGTTCGCGGCGTGCCGGACGTGACAAACGGAAGCCGCACGTCTCA
CTAGTACCCTCGCAGACGGACAGCGCCAGGGAGCAATGGCAGCGCGCCGACCGCGATGGGCTGTGGCCAA
TAGCGGCTGCTCAGCAGGGCGCGCCGAGAGCAGCGGCCGGGAAGGGGCGGTGCGGGAGGCGGGGTGTGGG
GCGGTAGTGTGGGCCCTGTTCCTGCCCGCGCGGTGTTCCGCATTCTGCAAGCCTCCGGAGCGCACGTCGG
CAGTCGGCTCCCTCGTTGACCGAATCACCGACCTCTCTCCCCAGGGGGTACCACCATGATTGAACAAGAT
GGATTGCACGCAGGTTCTCCGGCCGCTTGGGTGGAGAGGCTATTCGGCTATGACTGGGCACAACAGACAA
TCGGCTGCTCTGATGCCGCCGTGTTCCGGCTGTCAGCGCAGGGGCGCCCGGTTCTTTTTGTCAAGACCGA
CCTGTCCGGTGCCCCGAATGAACTGCAGGACGAGGCAGCGCGGCTATCGTGGCTGGCCACGACGGGCGTT
CCTTGCGCAGCTGTGCTCGACGTTGTCACTGAAGCGGGAAGGGACTGGCTGCTATTGGGCGAAGTGCCGG
GGCAGGATCTCCTGTCATCTCACCTTGCTCCTGCCGAGAAAGTATCCATCATGGCTGATGCAATGCGGCG
GCTGCATACGCTTGATCCGGCTACCTGCCCATTCGACCACCAAGCGAAACATCGCATCGAGCGAGCACGT
ACTCGGATGGAAGCCGGTCTTGTCGATCAGGATGATCTGGACGAAGAGCATCAGGGGCTCGCGCCAGCCG
AACTGTTCGCCAGGCTCAAGGCGCGCATGCCCGACGGCGAGGATCTCGTCGTGACCCATGGCGATGCCTG
CTTGCCGAATATCATGGTGGAAAATGGCCGCTTTTCTGGATTCATCGACTGTGGCCGGCTGGGTGTGGCG
GACCGCTATCAGGACATAGCGTTGGCTACCCGTGATATTGCTGAAGAGCTTGGCGGCGAATGGGCTGACC
GCTTCCTCGTGCTTTACGGTATCGCCGCTCCCGATTCGCAGCGCATCGCCTTCTATCGCCTTCTTGACGA
GTTCTTCTAAGAATTCTAGATCTTGAGACAAATGGCAGTATTCATCCACAATTTTAAAAGAAAAGGGGGG
ATTGGGGGGTACAGTGCAGGGGAAAGAATAGTAGACATAATAGCAACAGACATACAAACTAAAGAATTAC
AAAAACAAATTACAAAAATTCAAAATTTTCGGGTTTATTACAGGGACCCCGGGGGCTCCGGTGCCCGTCA
GTGGGCAGAGCGCACATCGCCCACAGTCCCCGAGAAGTTGGGGGGAGGGGTCGGCAATTGAACCGGTGCC
TAGAGAAGGTGGCGCGGGGTAAACTGGGAAAGTGATGTCGTGTACTGGCTCCGCCTTTTTCCCGAGGGTG
GGGGAGAACCGTATATAAGTGCAGTAGTCGCCGTGAACGTTCTTTTTCGCAACGGGTTTGCCGCCAGAAC
ACAGGTAAGTGCCGTGTGTGGTTCCCGCGGGCCTGGCCTCTTTACGGGTTATGGCCCTTGCGTGCCTTGA
ATTACTTCCACCTGGCTGCAGTACGTGATTCTTGATCCCGAGCTTCGGGTTGGAAGTGGGTGGGAGAGTT
CGAGGCCTTGCGCTTAAGGAGCCCCTTCGCCTCGTGCTTGAGTTGAGGCCTGGCCTGGGCGCTGGGGCCG
CCGCGTGCGAATCTGGTGGCACCTTCGCGCCTGTCTCGCTGCTTTCGATAAGTCTCTAGCCATTTAAAAT
TTTTGATGACCTGCTGCGACGCTTTTTTTCTGGCAAGATAGTCTTGTAAATGCGGGCCAAGATCTGCACA
CTGGTATTTCGGTTTTTGGGGCCGCGGGCGGCGACGGGGCCCGTGCGTCCCAGCGCACATGTTCGGCGAG
GCGGGGCCTGCGAGCGCGGCCACCGAGAATCGGACGGGGGTAGTCTCAAGCTGGCCGGCCTGCTCTGGTG
CCTGGCCTCGCGCCGCCGTGTATCGCCCCGCCCTGGGCGGCAAGGCTGGCCCGGTCGGCACCAGTTGCGT
GAGCGGAAAGATGGCCGCTTCCCGGCCCTGCTGCAGGGAGCTCAAAATGAAGGACGCGGCGCTCGGGAGA
GCGGGCGGGTGAGTCACCCACACAAAGGAAAAGGGCCTTTCCGTCCTCAGCCGTCGCTTCATGTGACTCC
ACGGAGTACCGGGCGCCGTCCAGGCACCTCGATTAGTTCTCGAGCTTTTGGAGTACGTCGTCTTTAGGTT
GGGGGGAGGGGTTTTATGCGATGGAGTTTCCCCACACTGAGTGGGTGGAGACTGAAGTTAGGCCAGCTTG
GCACTTGATGTAATTCTCCTTGGAATTTGCCCTTTTTGAGTTTGGATCTTGGTTCATTCTCAAGCCTCAG
ACAGTGGTTCAAAGTTTTTTTCTTCCATTTCAGGTGTCGTGAGCTAGCGCCACCATGGTGAGCAAGGGCG
AGGAGCTGTTTACCGGCGTGGTCCCCATTCTGGTGGAGCTGGATGGCGACGTCAACGGACACAAATTCTC
CGTGAGCGGCGAGGGAGAAGGAGACGCCACCTACGGCAAGCTGACCCTCAAGTTCATCTGCACCACCGGC
AAACTGCCCGTGCCTTGGCCCACACTGGTGACCACACTGTCCGCTGGAGTGCAGTGCTTCTCTAGATACC
CCGACCACATGAAGCAGCACGACTTCTTCAAGTCCGCCATGCCCGAGGGCTACGTCCAAGAGAGGACCAT
CTTCTTCAAGGATGACGGCAACTACAAGACAAGAGCTGAGGTGAAGTTCGAGGGAGATACCCTCGTCAAT
AGAATCGAGCTGAAGGGCATCGACTTCAAGGAAGACGGCAACATTCTGGGCCACAAGCTGGAGTACAACT
TCAACTCCCATAACGTGTACATCATGGCCGACAAGCAGAAGAACGGCATCAAGGCTAATTTTAAAATTAG
ACACAATATCGAGGACGGCTCCGTGCAGCTGGCCGATCATTACCAGCAGAATACCCCCATCGGAGACGGA
CCCGTGCTGCTGCCCGACAGCCACTATCTGAGCACACAGAGCGCTCTGAGCAAGGACCCCAACGAGAAGA
GAGACCACATGGTGCTGCTGGAGTTTGTGACAGCCGCCGGCATCACACTGGGCATGGACGAGCTGTATAA
GTAGGATATCATCGGTAATCAACCTCTGGATTACAAAATTTGTGAAAGATTGACTGGTATTCTTAACTAT
GTTGCTCCTTTTACGCTATGTGGATACGCTGCTTTAATGCCTTTGTATCATGCTATTGCTTCCCGTATGG
CTTTCATTTTCTCCTCCTTGTATAAATCCTGGTTGCTGTCTCTTTATGAGGAGTTGTGGCCCGTTGTCAG
GCAACGTGGCGTGGTGTGCACTGTGTTTGCTGACGCAACCCCCACTGGTTGGGGCATTGCCACCACCTGT
CAGCTCCTTTCCGGGACTTTCGCTTTCCCCCTCCCTATTGCCACGGCGGAACTCATCGCCGCCTGCCTTG
CCCGCTGCTGGACAGGGGCTCGGCTGTTGGGCACTGACAATTCCGTGGTGTTGTCGGGGAAATCATCGTC
CTTTCCTTGGCTGCTCGCCTGTGTTGCCACCTGGATTCTGCGCGGGACGTCCTTCTGCTACGTCCCTTCG
GCCCTCAATCCAGCGGACCTTCCTTCCCGCGGCCTGCTGCCGGCTCTGCGGCCTCTTCCGCGTCTTCGCC
TTCGCCCTCAGACGAGTCGGATCTCCCTTTGGGCCGCCTCCCCGCGTCGACTTTAAGACCAATGACTTAC
AAGGCAGCTGTAGATCTTAGCCACTTTTTAAAAGAAAAGGGGGGACTGGAAGGGCTAATTCACTCCCAAC
GAAGACAAGATCTGCTTTTTGCTTGTACTGGGTCTCTCTGGTTAGACCAGATCTGAGCCTGGGAGCTCTC
TGGCTAACTAGGGAACCCACTGCTTAAGCCTCAATAAAGCTTGCCTTGAGTGCTTCAAGTAGTGTGTGCC
CGTCTGTTGTGTGACTCTGGTAACTAGAGATCCCTCAGACCCTTTTAGTCAGTGTGGAAAATCTCTAGCA
GTACGTATAGTAGTTCATGTCATCTTATTATTCAGTATTTATAACTTGCAAAGAAATGAATATCAGAGAG
TGAGAGGAACTTGTTTATTGCAGCTTATAATGGTTACAAATAAAGCAATAGCATCACAAATTTCACAAAT
AAAGCATTTTTTTCACTGCATTCTAGTTGTGGTTTGTCCAAACTCATCAATGTATCTTATCATGTCTGGC
TCTAGCTATCCCGCCCCTAACTCCGCCCATCCCGCCCCTAACTCCGCCCAGTTCCGCCCATTCTCCGCCC
CATGGCTGACTAATTTTTTTTATTTATGCAGAGGCCGAGGCCGCCTCGGCCTCTGAGCTATTCCAGAAGT
AGTGAGGAGGCTTTTTTGGAGGCCTAGGGACGTACCCAATTCGCCCTATAGTGAGTCGTATTACGCGCGC
TCACTGGCCGTCGTTTTACAACGTCGTGACTGGGAAAACCCTGGCGTTACCCAACTTAATCGCCTTGCAG
CACATCCCCCTTTCGCCAGCTGGCGTAATAGCGAAGAGGCCCGCACCGATCGCCCTTCCCAACAGTTGCG
CAGCCTGAATGGCGAATGGG
[77 nt withheld, positions 6601-6677]
A
[46 nt withheld, positions 6679-6724]
C
[91 nt withheld, positions 6726-6816]
A
[49 nt withheld, positions 6818-6866]
CCTTTGACGTTGGAGTCCACGTTCTTT
[37 nt withheld, positions 6894-6930]
ACCCTATCTCGGTCTATTCTTTTGATTTATAAGGGATTTTGCCGATTTCGGCCTATTGGTTAAAAAATGA
GCTGATTTAACAAAAATTTAACGCGAATTTTAACAAAATATTAACGCTTACAATTTAGGTGGCACTTTTC
GGGGAAATGTGCGCGGAACCCCTATTTGTTTATTTTTCTAAATACATTCAAATATGTATCCGCTCATGAG
ACAATAACCCTGATAAATGCTTCAATAATATTGAAAAAGGAAGAGTATGAGTATTCAACATTTCCGTGTC
GCCCTTATTCCCTTTTTTGCGGCATTTTGCCTTCCTGTTTTTGCTCACCCAGAAACGCTGGTGAAAGTAA
AAGATGCTGAAGATCAGTTGGGTGCACGAGTGGGTTACATCGAACTGGATCTCAACAGCGGTAAGATCCT
TGAGAGTTTTCGCCCCGAAGAACGTTTTCCAATGATGAGCACTTTTAAAGTTCTGCTATGTGGCGCGGTA
TTATCCCGTATTGACGCCGGGCAAGAGCAACTCGGTCGCCGCATACACTATTCTCAGAATGACTTGGTTG
AGTACTCACCAGTCACAGAAAAGCATCTTACGGATGGCATGACAGTAAGAGAATTATGCAGTGCTGCCAT
AACCATGAGTGATAACACTGCGGCCAACTTACTTCTGACAACGATCGGAGGACCGAAGGAGCTAACCGCT
TTTTTGCACAACATGGGGGATCATGTAACTCGCCTTGATCGTTGGGAACCGGAGCTGAATGAAGCCATAC
CAAACGACGAGCGTGACACCACGATGCCTGTAGCAATGGCAACAACGTTGCGCAAACTATTAACTGGCGA
ACTACTTACTCTAGCTTCCCGGCAACAATTAATAGACTGGATGGAGGCGGATAAAGTTGCAGGACCACTT
CTGCGCTCGGCCCTTCCGGCTGGCTGGTTTATTGCTGATAAATCTGGAGCCGGTGAGCGTGGGTCTCGCG
GTATCATTGCAGCACTGGGGCCAGATGGTAAGCCCTCCCGTATCGTAGTTATCTACACGACGGGGAGTCA
GGCAACTATGGATGAACGAAATAGACAGATCGCTGAGATAGGTGCCTCACTGATTAAGCATTGGTAACTG
TCAGACCAAGTTTACTCATATATACTTTAGATTGATTTAAAACTTCATTTTTAATTTAAAAGGATCTAGG
TGAAGATCCTTTTTGATAATCTCATGACCAAAATCCCTTAACGTGAGTTTTCGTTCCACTGAGCGTCAGA
CCCCGTAGAAAAGATCAAAGGATCTTCTTGAGATCCTTTTTTTCTGCGCGTAATCTGCTGCTTGCAAACA
AAAAAACCACCGCTACCAGCGGTGGTTTGTTTGCCGGATCAAGAGCTACCAACTCTTTTTCCGAAGGTAA
CTGGCTTCAGCAGAGCGCAGATACCAAATACTGTTCTTCTAGTGTAGCCGTAGTTAGGCCACCACTTCAA
GAACTCTGTAGCACCGCCTACATACCTCGCTCTGCTAATCCTGTTACCAGTGGCTGCTGCCAGTGGCGAT
AAGTCGTGTCTTACCGGGTTGGACTCAAGACGATAGTTACCGGATAAGGCGCAGCGGTCGGGCTGAACGG
GGGGTTCGTGCACACAGCCCAGCTTGGAGCGAACGACCTACACCGAACTGAGATACCTACAGCGTGAGCT
ATGAGAAAGCGCCACGCTTCCCGAAGGGAGAAAGGCGGACAGGTATCCGGTAAGCGGCAGGGTCGGAACA
GGAGAGCGCACGAGGGAGCTTCCAGGGGGAAACGCCTGGTATCTTTATAGTCCTGTCGGGTTTCGCCACC
TCTGACTTGAGCGTCGATTTTTGTGATGCTCGTCAGGGGGGCGGAGCCTATGGAAAAACGCCAGCAACGC
GGCCTTTTTACGGTTCCTGGCCTTTTGCTGGCCTTTTGCTCACATGTTCTTTCCTGCGTTATCCCCTGAT
TCTGTGGATAACCGTATTACCGCCTTTGAGTGAGCTGATACCGCTCGCCGCAGCCGAACGACCGAGCGCA
GCGAGTCAGTGAGCGAGGAAGCGGAAGAGCGCCCAATACGCAAACCGCCTCTCCCCGCGCGTTGGCCGAT
TCATTAATGCAGCTGGCACGACAGGTTTCCCGACTGGAAAGCGGGCAGTGAGCGCAACGCAATTAATGTG
AGTTAGCTCACTCATTAGGCACCCCAGGCTTTACACTTTATGCTTCCGGCTCGTATGTTGTGTGGAATTG
TGAGCGGATAACAATTTCACACAGGAAACAGCTATGACCATGATTACGCCAAGCGCGCAATTAACCCTCA
CTAAAGGGAACAAAAGCTGGAGCTGCAAGC
Features (pLannotate 1.2.2; 29 found; start..end, strand, type, name):
      5..231     +  promoter       RSV promoter: Rous sarcoma virus enhancer/promoter
    232..412     +  LTR            5' LTR (truncated): truncated 5' long terminal repeat (LTR) from HIV-1
    459..584     +  misc_feature   HIV-1 Ψ: packaging signal of human immunodeficiency virus type 1
    568..931     +  CDS            HIV-1 gag (fragment): gag protein from human immunodeficiency virus 1; gag
   1077..1310    +  misc_feature   RRE: The Rev response element (RRE) of HIV-1 allows for Rev-dependent mRNA export from the nucleus to the cytoplasm.
   1687..1712    +  CDS            Rev (fragment): human immunodeficiency virus 1 (HIV-1) Rev protein; rev; enhances nuclear export of unspliced and incompletely spliced viral mRNAs
   1714..2214    +  promoter       hPGK promoter: human phosphoglycerate kinase 1 promoter
   2226..3018    +  CDS            NeoR/KanR (fragment): aminoglycoside phosphotransferase from Tn5; aph(3')-II (or nptII); confers resistance to neomycin, kanamycin, and G418 (Geneticin®)
   3062..3179    +  misc_feature   cPPT/CTS: central polypurine tract and central termination sequence of HIV-1
   3223..3434    +  promoter       EF-1α core promoter: core promoter for human elongation factor EF-1α
   3435..3544    +  intron         EF-1α intron A (fragment): intron upstream of the start codon of human EF-1α
   4170..4373    +  intron         EF-1α intron A: truncated intron upstream of the start codon of human EF-1α
   4395..5111    +  CDS            EBFP: EBFP is a basic (constitutively fluorescent) blue fluorescent protein published in 1998, derived from Aequorea victoria.
   5127..5715    +  misc_feature   WPRE: woodchuck hepatitis virus posttranscriptional regulatory element
   5766..5785    +  misc_feature   cPPT/CTS (fragment): central polypurine tract and central termination sequence of HIV-1
   5787..6020    +  LTR            3' LTR (ΔU3): self-inactivating 3' long terminal repeat (LTR) from HIV-1
   6098..6219    +  polyA_signal   SV40 poly(A) signal: SV40 polyadenylation signal
   6259..6394    +  rep_origin     SV40 ori: SV40 origin of replication
   6415..6433    -  promoter       T7 promoter: promoter for bacteriophage T7 RNA polymerase
   6441..6596    +  CDS            lacZα (fragment): LacZα fragment of β-galactosidase; lacZ fragment
   6601..7056    +  rep_origin     f1 ori (sequence partly withheld): f1 bacteriophage origin of replication; arrow indicates direction of (+) strand synthesis
   7082..7186    +  promoter       AmpR promoter: bla
   7187..8047    +  CDS            AmpR: β-lactamase; bla; confers resistance to ampicillin, carbenicillin, and related antibiotics
   8218..8806    +  rep_origin     ori: high-copy-number ColE1/pMB1/pBR322/pUC origin of replication
   8989..9081    +  CDS            lacI (fragment): lac repressor; lacI; The lac repressor binds to the lac operator to inhibit transcription in E. coli. This inhibition can be relieved by adding lactose or isopropyl-β-D-thiogalactopyranoside (IPTG).
   9094..9115    +  protein_bind   CAP binding site: CAP binding activates transcription in the presence of cAMP. E. coli catabolite activator protein
   9130..9160    +  promoter       lac promoter: promoter for the E. coli lac operon
   9168..9184    +  protein_bind   lac operator: The lac repressor binds to the lac operator to inhibit transcription in E. coli. This inhibition can be relieved by adding lactose or isopropyl-β-D-thiogalactopyranoside (IPTG). lac repressor encoded by lacI
   9229..9247    +  promoter       T3 promoter: promoter for bacteriophage T3 RNA polymerase
