[The description below was written by a language model from this plasmid's Addgene catalogue record and pLannotate feature annotations shown in this document.]
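Description:
pLX208-nfBFP is a third-generation-style, self-inactivating HIV-1 lentiviral vector built on the pLX208 backbone for stable ectopic expression of a nonfluorescent blue fluorescent protein in mammalian cells. In bacteria it is maintained through a high-copy ColE1/pUC-type origin and selected with ampicillin via the β-lactamase gene. The backbone also carries an f1 origin, an SV40 origin, and remnants of a lac/T7/T3 cloning region that play no role in the payload.

The viral portion begins with an RSV promoter fused to a truncated 5' LTR, which drives Tat-independent production of genomic RNA in packaging cells. It is followed by the Ψ packaging signal with a gag fragment, the Rev response element for nuclear export of unspliced RNA, and a cPPT/CTS that aids nuclear import of the reverse-transcribed genome. The ΔU3 3' LTR renders the integrated provirus transcriptionally self-inactivating, and an SV40 poly(A) signal lies downstream.

Two internal expression units sit between the LTRs. A human PGK promoter drives the neomycin phosphotransferase gene, allowing G418 selection of transduced cells. An EF-1α promoter with intron A sequences drives the roughly 700 bp untagged insert, followed by a WPRE to enhance transcript stability and expression. The annotation tool identifies the insert as EBFP, but the catalogue specifies a synthetic BFP carrying an H66A substitution, which alters the chromophore-forming residue and yields a nonfluorescent protein.

The record states only that the construct is for ectopic expression of nonfluorescent BFP. It comes from a study using a transcriptional reporter of protein localization in CRISPRi screens, where such an inert protein would plausibly serve as an expression control, although that role is not stated explicitly.
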