Addgene plasmid #171013: pLX208-nfBFP
Purpose: Ectopic expression of nonfluorescent BFP
Depositing lab: Alice Ting. Depositing organization: Stanford University. Publication: An engineered transcriptional reporter of protein localization identifies regulators of mitochondrial and ER membrane protein trafficking in high-throughput CRISPRi screens. Coukos RW, Yao D, Sanchez ML, Strand ET, Olive ME, Udeshi ND, Weissman JS, Carr SA, Bassik MC, Ting AY. Elife. 2021 Aug 20;10. pii: 69142. doi: 10.7554/eLife.69142. PubMed 34414886.
Backbone
  Vector backbone: pLX208
  Backbone size w/o insert (bp): 8500
  Vector type: Mammalian Expression, Lentiviral
  Selectable markers: Neomycin (select with G418)
Growth in bacteria
  Bacterial resistance: Ampicillin, 100 μg/mL
  Growth temperature: 37°C
  Growth strain: NEB Stable
  Copy number: High Copy
Gene/Insert
  Gene/Insert name: untagged nfBFP
  Species: Synthetic
  Insert size (bp): 700
  Mutation: BFP[H66A]
  Promoter: Ef1-alpha
  Cloning method: Gibson Cloning
Terms and licenses: Academic/Nonprofit Terms; Industry Terms: Not Available to Industry
How to cite: pLX208-nfBFP was a gift from Alice Ting (Addgene plasmid # 171013 ; http://n2t.net/addgene:171013 ; RRID:Addgene_171013)
